Addgene plasmid #202919: Salsa-BC78-P1G6
Purpose: Expression of barcoded reporter plasmid for PRESTO-Salsa; EGFP/BC78
Depositing lab: Noah Palm. Depositing organization: Yale University. Publication: Highly multiplexed bioactivity screening reveals human and microbiota metabolome-GPCRome interactions. Chen H, Rosen CE, Gonzalez-Hernandez JA, Song D, Potempa J, Ring AM, Palm NW. Cell. 2023 Jul 6;186(14):3095-3110.e19. doi: 10.1016/j.cell.2023.05.024. Epub 2023 Jun 14. PubMed 37321219.
Backbone
  Vector backbone: pCER206
  Vector type: Mammalian Expression
Growth in bacteria
  Bacterial resistance: Ampicillin, 100 μg/mL
  Growth temperature: 37°C
  Growth strain: DH5alpha
  Copy number: High Copy
Gene/Insert
  Gene/Insert name: EGFP/BC78
  Species: Synthetic
  Insert size (bp): 730
  Promoter: Tet Response Element (TRE)
  Cloning method: Restriction Enzyme; 5′ cloning site BsrGI (not destroyed); 3′ cloning site HindIII (not destroyed)
  Sequencing primers: 5′ Custom primer (GAAGCGCGATCACATGG)
Terms and licenses: Academic/Nonprofit Terms; Industry Terms: Not Available to Industry
How to cite: Salsa-BC78-P1G6 was a gift from Noah Palm (Addgene plasmid # 202919 ; http://n2t.net/addgene:202919 ; RRID:Addgene_202919)
