[The description below was written by a language model from this plasmid's Addgene catalogue record and pLannotate feature annotations shown in this document.]
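Description:
Salsa-BC78-P1G6 is a 5.1 kb mammalian expression plasmid built on the pCER206 backbone. It is one member of a set of barcoded reporter plasmids for PRESTO-Salsa, a highly multiplexed GPCR bioactivity screening method. It is propagated in E. coli as a high-copy plasmid through a ColE1/pUC-type origin and is selected with ampicillin via the bla (AmpR) gene and its own promoter. No mammalian selection marker is annotated. The short lacI, aminoglycoside phosphotransferase and SV40 large T antigen matches appear to be backbone remnants rather than functional genes.

The payload is a synthetic EGFP/BC78 insert of about 730 bp, placed between BsrGI and HindIII sites under a tetracycline response element (TRE). The feature table shows a central block of tetO repeats with promoter elements on both sides. On one strand a TRE3G-type minimal promoter fragment leads into the mammalian codon-optimized EGFP coding sequence. On the opposite strand a minimal CMV promoter faces a cloning-site fragment, a rabbit β-globin intron with flanking exon sequence, and a β-globin poly(A) signal. This layout suggests a bidirectional Tet-responsive design, although no coding sequence is annotated in the second arm. The barcode (BC78) is not annotated separately. Given the cloning sites and insert size, it probably lies just downstream of EGFP, ahead of the SV40 poly(A) region, so that it would be carried in the reporter transcript.

A TRE reporter is transcribed when a tetracycline-controlled transactivator is present, so barcoded EGFP transcript levels can serve as a sequence-based readout. The unique barcode would let many reporters be pooled and told apart. The record does not describe how each barcode is assigned to a receptor.
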