Features (pLannotate 1.2.2; 17 found; start..end, strand, type, name):
      2..55      +  CDS            lacI (fragment): lac repressor; lacI; The lac repressor binds to the lac operator to inhibit transcription in E. coli. This inhibition can be relieved by adding lactose or isopropyl-β-D-thiogalactopyranoside (IPTG).
    388..443     -  polyA_signal   β-globin poly(A) signal: rabbit β-globin polyadenylation signal (Gil and Proudfoot, 1987)
    518..640     -  CDS            HBB: HBB_COLGU - Experimental evidence at transcript level: Swiss-Prot protein existence level 2. Involved in oxygen transport from the lung to the various peripheral tissues. From Colobus guereza (Mantled guereza) (Eastern black-and-white colobus monkey).
    644..1216    -  intron         β-globin intron: intron from rabbit β-globin gene
   1312..1343    -  misc_feature   MCS (fragment): pUC18/19 multiple cloning site
   1437..1475    -  promoter       minimal CMV promoter: human cytomegalovirus (CMV) immediate early promoter
   1493..1708    -  protein_bind   tetracycline response element (fragment): contains seven copies of the tetracycline operator tetO tetracycline repressor TetR
   1708..1753    +  promoter       TRE3GV promoter (fragment): 3rd-generation Tet-responsive promoter that can be activated by binding of Tet-On® 3G, optimized for retroviral and lentiviral vectors
   1829..1856    +  misc_feature   MCS (fragment): pBluescript multiple cloning site
   1861..2580    +  CDS            EGFP: the original enhanced GFP (Yang et al., 1996) mammalian codon-optimized
   2591..2613    +  misc_feature   MCS (fragment): pBluescript multiple cloning site
   2627..2761    -  polyA_signal   SV40 poly(A) signal: SV40 polyadenylation signal
   2784..2867    -  CDS            large T antigen (fragment): large T antigen from SV40 (simian virus 40)
   2861..3091    -  CDS            str (fragment): STR_KLEPN - Protein inferred from homology: Swiss-Prot protein existence level 3. The aminoglycoside phosphotransferases achieve inactivation of their antibiotic substrates by phosphorylation. From Klebsiella pneumoniae.
   3210..3314    +  promoter       AmpR promoter: bla
   3315..4175    +  CDS            AmpR: β-lactamase; bla; confers resistance to ampicillin, carbenicillin, and related antibiotics
   4346..4934    +  rep_origin     ori: high-copy-number ColE1/pMB1/pBR322/pUC origin of replication
>Addgene plasmid #202919 | Salsa-BC78-P1G6 | addgene full sequence | sequence record 413461 | Addgene NGS Result
AGCGCCCAATACGCAAACCGCCTCTCCCCGCGCGTTGGCCGATTCATTAATGCAGTCGAGGGATCTCCAT
AAGAGAAGAGGGACAGCTATGACTGGGAGTAGTCAGGAGAGGAGGAAAAATCTGGCTAGTAAAACATGTA
AGGAAAATTTTAGGGATGTTAAAGAAAAAAATAACACAAAACAAAATATAAAAAAAATCTAACCTCAAGT
CAAGGCTTTTCTATGGAATAAGGAATGGACAGCAGGGGGCTGTTTCATATACTGATGACCTCTTTATAGC
CAACCTTTGTTCATGGCAGCCAGCATATGGGCATATGTTGCCAAACTCTAAACCAAATACTCATTCTGAT
GTTTTAAATGATTTGCCCTCCCATATGTCCTTCCGAGTGAGAGACACAAAAAATTCCAACACACTATTGC
AATGAAAATAAATTTCCTTTATTAGCCAGAAGTCAGATGCTCAAGGGGCTTCATGATGTCCCCATAATTT
TTGGCAGAGGGAAAAAGATCGATCTCAGTGGTATTTGTGAGCCAGGGCATTGGCCACACCAGCCACCACC
TTCTGATAGGCAGCCTGCACCTGAGGAGTGAATTCTTTGCCAAAATGATGAGACAGCACAACAACCAGCA
CGTTGCCCAGGAGCTGTAGGAAAGAGAAGAAGGCATGAACATGGTTAGCAGAGGGGCCCGGTTTGGACTC
AGAGTATTTTATCCTCATCTCAAACAGTGTATATCATTGTAACCATAAAGAGAAAGGCAGGATGATGACC
AGGGTGTAGTTGTTTCTACCAATAAGAATATTTCCACGCCAGCCAGAATTTATATGCAGAAATATTCTAC
CTTATCATTTAATTATAACAATTGTTCTCTAAAACTGTGCTGAAGTACAATATAATATACCCTGATTGCC
TTGAAAAAAAAGTGATTAGAGAAAGTACTTACAATCTGACAAATAAACAAAAGTGAATTTAAAAATTCGT
TACAAATGCAAGCTAAAGTTTAACGAAAAAGTTACAGAAAATGAAAAGAAAATAAGAGGAGACAATGGTT
GTCAACAGAGTAGAAAGTGAAAGAAACAAAATTATCATGAGGGTCCATGGTGATACAAGGGACATCTTCC
CATTCTAAACAACACCCTGAAAACTTTGCCCCCTCCATATAACATGAATTTTACAATAGCGAAAAAGAAA
GAACAATCAAGGGTCCCCAAACTCACCCTGAAGTTCTCAGCTCTAGAGATATCGTCGAGGCCGCGCTAGC
GTTTAAACTGTCGACCTTAATTAAGAGATCTGCTCGAGGCGCGTCAGCTGACTAGAGGATCCCCGGGTAC
CGAGCTCGAATTCGGGGCCGCGGAGGCTGGATCGGTCCCGGTGTCTTCTATGGAGGTCAAAACAGCGTGG
ATGGCGTCTCCAGGCGATCTGACGGTTCACTAAACGAGCTCTGCTTATATAGGCCTCCCACCGTACACGC
CTACCTCGACCCGGGTACCGAGCTCGACTTTCACTTTTCTCTATCACTGATAGGGAGTGGTAAACTCGAC
TTTCACTTTTCTCTATCACTGATAGGGAGTGGTAAACTCGACTTTCACTTTTCTCTATCACTGATAGGGA
GTGGTAAACTCGACTTTCACTTTTCTCTATCACTGATAGGGAGTGGTAAACTCGACTTTCACTTTTCTCT
ATCACTGATAGGGAGTGGTAAACTCGACCTATATAAGCAGAGCTCGTTTAGTGAACCGTCAGATCGCCTG
GAGACGCCATCCACGCTGTTTTGACCTCCATAGAAGACACCGGGACCGATCCAGCCTCCGCGGCCCCGAA
TTCCTGCAGCGGCCGCTCTAGAACTAGTGGATCCCCGCGGATGGTGAGCAAGGGCGAGGAGCTGTTCACC
GGGGTGGTGCCCATCCTGGTCGAGCTGGACGGCGACGTAAACGGCCACAAGTTCAGCGTGTCCGGCGAGG
GCGAGGGCGATGCCACCTACGGCAAGCTGACCCTGAAGTTCATCTGCACCACCGGCAAGCTGCCCGTGCC
CTGGCCCACCCTCGTGACCACCCTGACCTACGGCGTGCAGTGCTTCAGCCGCTACCCCGACCACATGAAG
CAGCACGACTTCTTCAAGTCCGCCATGCCCGAAGGCTACGTCCAGGAGCGCACCATCTTCTTCAAGGACG
ACGGCAACTACAAGACCCGCGCCGAGGTGAAGTTCGAGGGCGACACCCTGGTGAACCGCATCGAGCTGAA
GGGCATCGACTTCAAGGAGGACGGCAACATCCTGGGGCACAAGCTGGAGTACAACTACAACAGCCACAAC
GTCTATATCATGGCCGACAAGCAGAAGAACGGCATCAAGGTGAACTTCAAGATCCGCCACAACATCGAGG
ACGGCAGCGTGCAGCTCGCCGACCACTACCAGCAGAACACCCCCATCGGCGACGGCCCCGTGCTGCTGCC
CGACAACCACTACCTGAGCACCCAGTCCGCCCTGAGCAAAGACCCCAACGAGAAGCGCGATCACATGGTC
CTGCTGGAGTTCGTGACCGCCGCCGGGATCACTCTCGGCATGGACGAGCTGTACAAGTAATTTCGGTTTA
GAATTCGATATCAAGCTTGTCGACCTAGTTCTAGAGGATCCAGACATGATAAGATACATTGATGAGTTTG
GACAAACCACAACTAGAATGCAGTGAAAAAAATGCTTTATTTGTGAAATTTGTGATGCTATTGCTTTATT
TGTAACCATTATAAGCTGCAATAAACAAGTTAACAACAACAATTGCATTCATTTTATGTTTCAGGTTCAG
GGGGAGGTGTGGGAGGTTTTTTAAAGCAAGTAAAACCTCTACAAATGTGGTATGGCTGATTATGATCCTG
CAAGCCTCGTCGTCCTGGCCGGACCACGCTATCTGTGCAAGGTCCCCGGCCCCGGACGCGCGCTCCATGA
GCAGAGCGCCCGCCGCCGAGGCGAAGACTCGGGCGGCGCCCTGCCCGTCCCACCAGGTCAACAGGCGGTA
ACCGGCCTCTTCATCGGGAATGCGCGCGACCTTCAGCATCGCCGGCATGTCCCCCTGGCGGACGGGAAGT
ATCCAGCTCGACCAAGCTGGCCGCGTCGAGTGAAGACGAAAGGGCCTCGTGATACGCCTATTTTTATAGG
TTAATGTCATGATAATAATGGTTTCTTAGACGTCAGGTGGCACTTTTCGGGGAAATGTGCGCGGAACCCC
TATTTGTTTATTTTTCTAAATACATTCAAATATGTATCCGCTCATGAGACAATAACCCTGATAAATGCTT
CAATAATATTGAAAAAGGAAGAGTATGAGTATTCAACATTTCCGTGTCGCCCTTATTCCCTTTTTTGCGG
CATTTTGCCTTCCTGTTTTTGCTCACCCAGAAACGCTGGTGAAAGTAAAAGATGCTGAAGATCAGTTGGG
TGCACGAGTGGGTTACATCGAACTGGATCTCAACAGCGGTAAGATCCTTGAGAGTTTTCGCCCCGAAGAA
CGTTTTCCAATGATGAGCACTTTTAAAGTTCTGCTATGTGGCGCGGTATTATCCCGTGTTGACGCCGGGC
AAGAGCAACTCGGTCGCCGCATACACTATTCTCAGAATGACTTGGTTGAGTACTCACCAGTCACAGAAAA
GCATCTTACGGATGGCATGACAGTAAGAGAATTATGCAGTGCTGCCATAACCATGAGTGATAACACTGCG
GCCAACTTACTTCTGACAACGATCGGAGGACCGAAGGAGCTAACCGCTTTTTTGCACAACATGGGGGATC
ATGTAACTCGCCTTGATCGTTGGGAACCGGAGCTGAATGAAGCCATACCAAACGACGAGCGTGACACCAC
GATGCCTGTAGCAATGGCAACAACGTTGCGCAAACTATTAACTGGCGAACTACTTACTCTAGCTTCCCGG
CAACAATTAATAGACTGGATGGAGGCGGATAAAGTTGCAGGACCACTTCTGCGCTCGGCCCTTCCGGCTG
GCTGGTTTATTGCTGATAAATCTGGAGCCGGTGAGCGTGGGTCTCGCGGTATCATTGCAGCACTGGGGCC
AGATGGTAAGCCCTCCCGTATCGTAGTTATCTACACGACGGGGAGTCAGGCAACTATGGATGAACGAAAT
AGACAGATCGCTGAGATAGGTGCCTCACTGATTAAGCATTGGTAACTGTCAGACCAAGTTTACTCATATA
TACTTTAGATTGATTTAAAACTTCATTTTTAATTTAAAAGGATCTAGGTGAAGATCCTTTTTGATAATCT
CATGACCAAAATCCCTTAACGTGAGTTTTCGTTCCACTGAGCGTCAGACCCCGTAGAAAAGATCAAAGGA
TCTTCTTGAGATCCTTTTTTTCTGCGCGTAATCTGCTGCTTGCAAACAAAAAAACCACCGCTACCAGCGG
TGGTTTGTTTGCCGGATCAAGAGCTACCAACTCTTTTTCCGAAGGTAACTGGCTTCAGCAGAGCGCAGAT
ACCAAATACTGTTCTTCTAGTGTAGCCGTAGTTAGGCCACCACTTCAAGAACTCTGTAGCACCGCCTACA
TACCTCGCTCTGCTAATCCTGTTACCAGTGGCTGCTGCCAGTGGCGATAAGTCGTGTCTTACCGGGTTGG
ACTCAAGACGATAGTTACCGGATAAGGCGCAGCGGTCGGGCTGAACGGGGGGTTCGTGCACACAGCCCAG
CTTGGAGCGAACGACCTACACCGAACTGAGATACCTACAGCGTGAGCTATGAGAAAGCGCCACGCTTCCC
GAAGGGAGAAAGGCGGACAGGTATCCGGTAAGCGGCAGGGTCGGAACAGGAGAGCGCACGAGGGAGCTTC
CAGGGGGAAACGCCTGGTATCTTTATAGTCCTGTCGGGTTTCGCCACCTCTGACTTGAGCGTCGATTTTT
GTGATGCTCGTCAGGGGGGCGGAGCCTATGGAAAAACGCCAGCAACGCGGCCTTTTTACGGTTCCTGGCC
TTTTGCTGGCCTTTTGCTCACATGTTCTTTCCTGCGTTATCCCCTGATTCTGTGGATAACCGTATTACCG
CCTTTGAGTGAGCTGATACCGCTCGCCGCAGCCGAACGACCGAGCGCAGCGAGTCAGTGAGCGAGGAAGC
GGAAG
