>Addgene plasmid #202919 | Salsa-BC78-P1G6 | depositor partial sequence | sequence record 393792 | BC78
TTTCGGTTTA
